Addgene plasmid #228811: EGFP_EHMT1B1-3
Purpose: Expression of mouse EHMT1 with deletion of aa 1185-1298
Depositing lab: Shravanti Rampalli. Depositing organization: Institute of Genomics and Integrative Biology (CSIR-IGIB). Publication: A cytoplasmic form of EHMT1N methylates viral proteins to enable inclusion body maturation and efficient viral replication. Biligiri KK, Sharma NR, Mohanty A, Sarkar DP, Vemula PK, Rampalli S. PLoS Biol. 2024 Nov 7;22(11):e3002871. doi: 10.1371/journal.pbio.3002871. eCollection 2024 Nov. PubMed 39509467.
Backbone
  Vector backbone: pEGFP-C1
  Backbone size w/o insert (bp): 4733
  Vector type: Mammalian Expression
Growth in bacteria
  Bacterial resistance: Kanamycin, 50 μg/mL
  Growth temperature: 37°C
  Growth strain: DH5alpha
  Copy number: High Copy
Gene/Insert
  Gene/Insert name: EHMT1 (alt name: G9a-like protein (GLP))
  Species: M. musculus (mouse)
  Insert size (bp): 3500
  Mutation: deletion of aa 1185-1298
  Entrez Gene: Ehmt1 (a.k.a. 9230102N17Rik, D330003E03, Eu-HMTase1, GLP, GLP1, KMT1D, mKIAA1876)
  Tag / fusion protein: EGFP (N terminal on backbone)
  Cloning method: Restriction Enzyme; 5′ cloning site BglII (unknown if destroyed); 3′ cloning site KpnI (unknown if destroyed)
Resource information
  A portion of this plasmid was derived from a plasmid made by: Subcloned from V5-EHMT1 plasmid (doi: 10.15252/embr.201643260)
Terms and licenses: Academic/Nonprofit Terms; Industry Terms: Not Available to Industry
Depositor comments: Please visit https://doi.org/10.1101/2023.11.01.564969 for bioRxiv preprint.
How to cite: EGFP_EHMT1B1-3 was a gift from Shravanti Rampalli (Addgene plasmid # 228811 ; http://n2t.net/addgene:228811 ; RRID:Addgene_228811)
