[The description below was written by a language model from this plasmid's Addgene catalogue record and pLannotate feature annotations shown in this document.]
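Description:
EGFP_EHMT1B1-3 is a mammalian expression plasmid built on the pEGFP-C1 backbone that produces a C-terminally truncated form of mouse EHMT1 (also called G9a-like protein, GLP) fused to EGFP at its N-terminus. The Ehmt1 coding sequence, subcloned from an earlier V5-tagged EHMT1 plasmid between the BglII and KpnI sites of the polylinker, lacks amino acids 1185–1298. In the sequenced 8,096-nt record the annotated Ehmt1 fragment of roughly 3.4 kb lies directly downstream of, and on the same strand as, the EGFP open reading frame. The fusion is transcribed from the human cytomegalovirus immediate early enhancer and promoter and terminated by the SV40 polyadenylation signal, an arrangement that gives strong constitutive expression in transfected mammalian cells.

The plasmid replicates in E. coli at high copy from a ColE1/pUC-type origin and also carries an f1 phage origin. A single Tn5 aminoglycoside phosphotransferase gene (NeoR/KanR) provides both selections. A bacterial bla-type promoter drives it for kanamycin resistance in bacteria, and the SV40 enhancer/early promoter with the HSV TK polyadenylation signal drives it for G418 selection in mammalian cells. The short bGH poly(A), ble and large T antigen hits in the feature table are only fragments, not functional elements.

EHMT1 is a histone methyltransferase that mono- and dimethylates histone H3 lysine 9. This construct lets the fluorescently tagged deletion mutant be expressed and its localisation followed. It comes from work on a cytoplasmic form of EHMT1 that methylates viral proteins during inclusion body maturation and viral replication. The record does not state what functional consequence the deletion has.
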