Features (pLannotate 1.2.2; 15 found; start..end, strand, type, name):
     15..218     -  promoter       CMV promoter: human cytomegalovirus (CMV) immediate early promoter
    219..522     -  enhancer       CMV enhancer: human cytomegalovirus immediate early enhancer
    697..1285    -  rep_origin     ori: high-copy-number ColE1/pMB1/pBR322/pUC origin of replication
   1507..1523    +  polyA_signal   bGH poly(A) signal (fragment): bovine growth hormone polyadenylation signal
   1614..1661    -  polyA_signal   HSV TK poly(A) signal: herpes simplex virus thymidine kinase polyadenylation signal (Cole and Stacy, 1985)
   1720..1872    -  CDS            ble (fragment): BLE_KLEPN - Experimental evidence at protein level: Swiss-Prot protein existence level 1. Binding protein with a strong affinity to the bleomycin family of antibiotics. Binds to CL990; an antimitotic-antibiotic compound. From Klebsiella pneumoniae.
   1893..2687    -  CDS            NeoR/KanR: aminoglycoside phosphotransferase from Tn5; aph(3')-II (or nptII); confers resistance to neomycin, kanamycin, and G418 (Geneticin®)
   2722..3079    -  promoter       SV40 promoter: SV40 enhancer and early promoter
   3081..3185    -  promoter       AmpR promoter: bla
   3212..3640    +  rep_origin     f1 ori (sequence partly withheld): f1 bacteriophage origin of replication; arrow indicates direction of (+) strand synthesis
   3674..3795    -  polyA_signal   SV40 poly(A) signal: SV40 polyadenylation signal
   3818..3902    -  CDS            large T antigen (fragment): large T antigen from SV40 (simian virus 40)
   3914..3939    -  misc_feature   MCS (fragment): multiple cloning site
   3942..7328    -  CDS            Ehmt1 (fragment): EHMT1_MOUSE - Also known as Euhmtase1, Glp, Kmt1d. Experimental evidence at protein level: Swiss-Prot protein existence level 1. Histone methyltransferase that specifically mono- and dimethylates 'Lys-9' of histone H3 (H3K9me1 and H3K9me2, respectively) in euchromatin. H3K9me represents a specific tag for epigenetic transcriptional repression by recruiting HP1 proteins to methylated histones. Also weakly methylates 'Lys-27' of histone H3 (H3K27me). Also required for DNA methylation, the histone methyltransferase activity is not required for DNA methylation, suggesting that these 2 activities f
   7350..8066    -  CDS            EGFP: EGFP is a basic (constitutively fluorescent) green fluorescent protein published in 1996, derived from Aequorea victoria. It is reported to be a rapidly-maturing weak dimer with moderate acid sensitivity.
>Addgene plasmid #228811 | EGFP_EHMT1B1-3 | addgene full sequence | sequence record 456133 | Addgene NGS Result
CGGTTCACTAAACCAGCTCTGCTTATATAGACCTCCCACCGTACACGCCTACCGCCCATTTGCGTCAATG
GGGCGGAGTTGTTACGACATTTTGGAAAGTCCCGTTGATTTTGGTGCCAAAACAAACTCCCATTGACGTC
AATGGGGTGGAGACTTGGAAATCCCCGTGAGTCAAACCGCTATCCACGCCCATTGATGTACTGCCAAAAC
CGCATCACCATGGTAATAGCGATGACTAATACGTAGATGTACTGCCAAGTAGGAAAGTCCCATAAGGTCA
TGTACTGGGCATAATGCCAGGCGGGCCATTTACCGTCATTGACGTCAATAGGGGGCGTACTTGGCATATG
ATACACTTGATGTACTGCCAAGTGGGCAGTTTACCGTAAATACTCCACCCATTGACGTCAATGGAAAGTC
CCTATTGGCGTTACTATGGGAACATACGTCATTATTGACGTCAATGGGCGGGGGTCGTTGGGCGGTCAGC
CAGGCGGGCCATTTACCGTAAGTTATGTAACGCGGAACTCCATATATGGGCTATGAACTAATGACCCCGT
AATTGATTACTATTAATAACTAATGCATGGCGGTAATACGGTTATCCACAGAATCAGGGGATAACGCAGG
AAAGAACATGTGAGCAAAAGGCCAGCAAAAGGCCAGGAACCGTAAAAAGGCCGCGTTGCTGGCGTTTTTC
CATAGGCTCCGCCCCCCTGACGAGCATCACAAAAATCGACGCTCAAGTCAGAGGTGGCGAAACCCGACAG
GACTATAAAGATACCAGGCGTTTCCCCCTGGAAGCTCCCTCGTGCGCTCTCCTGTTCCGACCCTGCCGCT
TACCGGATACCTGTCCGCCTTTCTCCCTTCGGGAAGCGTGGCGCTTTCTCATAGCTCACGCTGTAGGTAT
CTCAGTTCGGTGTAGGTCGTTCGCTCCAAGCTGGGCTGTGTGCACGAACCCCCCGTTCAGCCCGACCGCT
GCGCCTTATCCGGTAACTATCGTCTTGAGTCCAACCCGGTAAGACACGACTTATCGCCACTGGCAGCAGC
CACTGGTAACAGGATTAGCAGAGCGAGGTATGTAGGCGGTGCTACAGAGTTCTTGAAGTGGTGGCCTAAC
TACGGCTACACTAGAAGAACAGTATTTGGTATCTGCGCTCTGCTGAAGCCAGTTACCTTCGGAAAAAGAG
TTGGTAGCTCTTGATCCGGCAAACAAACCACCGCTGGTAGCGGTGGTTTTTTTGTTTGCAAGCAGCAGAT
TACGCGCAGAAAAAAAGGATCTCAAGAAGATCCTTTGATCTTTTCTACGGGGTCTGACGCTCAGTGGAAC
GAAAACTCACGTTAAGGGATTTTGGTCATGAGATTATCAAAAAGGATCTTCACCTAGATCCTTTTAAATT
AAAAATGAAGTTTTAAATCAATCTAAAGTATATATGAGTAACCTGAGGCTATGGCAGGGCCTGCCGCCCC
GACGTTGGCTGCGAGCCCTGGGCCTTCACCCGAACTTGGGGGGTGGGGTGGGGAAAAGGAAGAAACGCGG
GCGTATTGGCCCCAATGGGGTCTCGGTGGGGTATCGACAGAGTGCCAGCCCTGGGACCGAACCCCGCGTT
TATGAACAAACGACCCAACACCGTGCGTTTTATTCTGTCTTTTTATTGCCGTCATAGCGCGGGTTCCTTC
CGGTATTGTCTCCTTCCGTGTTTCAGTTAGCCTCCCCCTAGGGTGGGCGAAGAACTCCAGCATGAGATCC
CCGCGCTGGAGGATCATCCAGCCGGCGTCCCGGAAAACGATTCCGAAGCCCAACCTTTCATAGAAGGCGG
CGGTGGAATCGAAATCTCGTGATGGCAGGTTGGGCGTCGCTTGGTCGGTCATTTCGAACCCCAGAGTCCC
GCTCAGAAGAACTCGTCAAGAAGGCGATAGAAGGCGATGCGCTGCGAATCGGGAGCGGCGATACCGTAAA
GCACGAGGAAGCGGTCAGCCCATTCGCCGCCAAGCTCTTCAGCAATATCACGGGTAGCCAACGCTATGTC
CTGATAGCGGTCCGCCACACCCAGCCGGCCACAGTCGATGAATCCAGAAAAGCGGCCATTTTCCACCATG
ATATTCGGCAAGCAGGCATCGCCATGGGTCACGACGAGATCCTCGCCGTCGGGCATGCTCGCCTTGAGCC
TGGCGAACAGTTCGGCTGGCGCGAGCCCCTGATGCTCTTCGTCCAGATCATCCTGATCGACAAGACCGGC
TTCCATCCGAGTACGTGCTCGCTCGATGCGATGTTTCGCTTGGTGGTCGAATGGGCAGGTAGCCGGATCA
AGCGTATGCAGCCGCCGCATTGCATCAGCCATGATGGATACTTTCTCGGCAGGAGCAAGGTGAGATGACA
GGAGATCCTGCCCCGGCACTTCGCCCAATAGCAGCCAGTCCCTTCCCGCTTCAGTGACAACGTCGAGCAC
AGCTGCGCAAGGAACGCCCGTCGTGGCCAGCCACGATAGCCGCGCTGCCTCGTCTTGCAGTTCATTCAGG
GCACCGGACAGGTCGGTCTTGACAAAAAGAACCGGGCGCCCCTGCGCTGACAGCCGGAACACGGCGGCAT
CAGAGCAGCCGATTGTCTGTTGTGCCCAGTCATAGCCGAATAGCCTCTCCACCCAAGCGGCCGGAGAACC
TGCGTGCAATCCATCTTGTTCAATCATGCGAAACGATCCTCATCCTGTCTCTTGATCGATCTTTGCAAAA
GCCTAGGCCTCCAAAAAAGCCTCCTCACTACTTCTGGAATAGCTCAGAGGCCGAGGCGGCCTCGGCCTCT
GCATAAATAAAAAAAATTAGTCAGCCATGGGGCGGAGAATGGGCGGAACTGGGCGGAGTTAGGGGCGGGA
TGGGCGGAGTTAGGGGCGGGACTATGGTTGCTGACTAATTGAGATGCATGCTTTGCATACTTCTGCCTGC
TGGGGAGCCTGGGGACTTTCCACACCTGGTTGCTGACTAATTGAGATGCATGCTTTGCATACTTCTGCCT
GCTGGGGAGCCTGGGGACTTTCCACACCCTAACTGACACACATTCCACAGCTGGTTCTTTCCGCCTCAGG
ACTCTTCCTTTTTCAATATTATTGAAGCATTTATCAGGGTTATTGTCTCATGAGCGGATACATATTTGAA
TGTATTTAGAAAAATAAACAAATAGGGGTTCCGCGCACATTTCCCCGAAAAGTGCCACCTG
[124 nt withheld, positions 3212-3335]
C
[91 nt withheld, positions 3337-3427]
A
[49 nt withheld, positions 3429-3477]
CCTTTGACGTTGGAGTCCACGTTCTTT
[37 nt withheld, positions 3505-3541]
ACCCTATCTCGGTCTATTCTTTTGATTTATAAGGGATTTTGCCGATTTCGGCCTATTGGTTAAAAAATGA
GCTGATTTAACAAAAATTTAACGCGAATTTTAACAAAATATTAACGCTTACAATTTACGCGTTAAGATAC
ATTGATGAGTTTGGACAAACCACAACTAGAATGCAGTGAAAAAAATGCTTTATTTGTGAAATTTGTGATG
CTATTGCTTTATTTGTAACCATTATAAGCTGCAATAAACAAGTTAACAACAACAATTGCATTCATTTTAT
GTTTCAGGTTCAGGGGGAGGTGTGGGAGGTTTTTTAAAGCAAGTAAAACCTCTACAAATGTGGTATGGCT
GATTATGATCAGTTATCTAGATCCGGTGGATCCCGGGCCCGCGGTACCTCGCAGTATACCTCTCCATCCT
TATTGTCAAGATCAAAGAGGTAAGAGTCCTCTTCCCGAACATCAGCTTCAGAGTCCGAAATCAGCTCCCC
TACGTATTCGCAGACAAAGGTGCCCAGTGGGATATCCTGGAGGGACCGCACACCCCAGCCCATGTCCTGT
GTCCGATAAAGCTGCAGCCTTGCCCTGAGACCATTTTGCACCACACGATTGCGGCAGTTCCTCCAGCATG
AGCAGGCATGATTGCACTCGAAGATCAAGGGTGGTTCTGCCATGTTAAACTCAGGCAGAAGTCGGCCATC
CTTATCATACCAGCAGCGCATGCTCAGCTGGCCACACATGCAGGTGCTAGAGGAGCAGTCATCTACACAC
ACGCAGTACTGCAAATGAGTGATGTTCCTGTCAATGTTCATGGGGGATGTCACACAGTTCTGGGAGACAT
ACTTATAGTTGGTAGGACACAGCTCACTGTCCACAGCATTGACACAGGGAATGGGAATGCGCTCATACCC
TCGAGCGATATCCCTGCTCACCGTCTTCTCAACAGCAACGGGCTTGTCAGGGGCTGAGTCCCGAAGTGCT
TTGCTCATCTGCAATGCACTCCACACCTGCGAACTGAGACTTGCACACTGCAAGGGAGTCTCTCCTTCCT
TGTTTTTCAGAGTAACATCTGAATCCCGAGAAAGAAAGAGGACAACACAGTCGTAGCGATTCTCCCTGGC
TGCGATGTGCAGGGGTGAGTCTCCATGGATATTCACAGCATGCAGGTCACACTTGGCAGCCAGAAGTATT
TCAGCTATGTCCACACAGCCTGAAAATGCTGCCCAGTGCAGACAAATGTTCTCCTCGTTGTCCCGGATGT
TGATGTCAGAGCCCTTAGACAGCAGCAGCTTCACCAGCTCCACGTGCTTGTACTCAGTGGCCCAGATCAT
AGGTGTCCATCCACCGTCATCCTGGCAGTTGACATCCATCTGTCCATTTGAAAGCAGATACTGAACCACA
TCATAGTGGCCTTTCTTGGCAGCCAAATGCAAACATGTGGAGCCCTCTGCGTCCTTCGGATCCACCTGTG
CTCCAGCCTTGATGAGGTACTTCACTGCATCCAAGTGGTTGTTCTCTGCAGCCTCCATCAGTGGGGTCCG
CTGGTCCTCTGAGCAAGTGTCAATATTGGCACCCGCCTGAACCAGCATGTGGCAGATGTCCACGTGGCCA
GCCTCCGCAGCAGCATGTAATGGGGAACGCTTACTTTGGTGCTCCATTTTGAAGTTGGGATCAATTCCAT
CAACCAGCATGAGAAGCACCTTCTGCAGCTCACCCTGCCTGGCAGAGAAGTACAGCTGCTTTGGGTGGAA
GCGAAGTTTCTTGGGTTTTTCAGAGTCTAGAGCGATTAGAGCACTTTCCAAGGTTTCCTTTCCTGGGCCC
TGGGAAAGGCCAGATGTCGGCCTCACGAGCCCAGCCGGTCCGGCAGGGTCGAAGCACTCTGGTGCCTGGG
GGGCTGTGCTCTGCGATCTTTCATCCTCTGGGGCTCCAGCAATGCTGCCCGTGGTCGTGTCAGCCCTGCC
TTCAGCAGCCAGGCTCTTCTCCTGTCCAGGGGCTAGGGTCACTGTGGAAGTTGTGTCTGCTTTTGCTATG
GTCACCTCTTTGGCCTTGGAAGCTTCTTCCCCACAATGGGGACAGTAGCTGGCATTGTTGACTCGAGAGG
CACAGTCCTTATGGAAACGATGAGAGATGCTGCTCTCAGGCTGGCATTCCATGAAGTTACCTTCGTGATC
CACGCTCTCAGTGGCCATGCACTGGTTGTTGGCCAGGGTGCTGATCTCGCGGCTCTTGGGGGTTTCCATT
CGGCAGCTGCAGAGAGGCACTTCCTGGAGGCCATCCGTCCCCAGCACATCCGGACCACTGGCCAGCCCTT
CATTTTCTGTCTGGGAAGACAGAATTCCTCTGACACGGAGATCCAGGGAATCCAGGGAAACTTCCATATA
GCCAGCGCTGTCTCCCAGAGCTGCCTGCTCCATGCTTCCTGGAGATGACTTACAAGCCTCGGAACCAAGC
ATGCTGCTCGGCTTCTTTCTACTTCTCCGCCTCCTTTTCCGAGCAGGTTTGATCCAGGGGCTGTCAGTCT
TCCCTCTCCTCTTGAGAAATTTCTTCTTGATACTGGATTCAGAACTCAGGTCAGACTCGTCTCCACCATC
TTCATCCTCCCCTGTGTCGGGAGACTCCTGTTCCTCCTCTGAATCTCCATCCATCTTTGCAGCCCGGTCA
GTCTCAGACATGCTCTCTTTAGAAGTCCTACTATCCTCGGTGGGAAATGCAGCCGCTTGCTCAGCTCCAT
GGTCCTCGTCATCCTCCAGCTCATCGGAGTCTTCATCTTCTGAGTCCATCTCCAAGCTCTCGCCATTTAC
ATGCAGGGCACTATCATCTAAGGCTTTCTCGCCCTTGGCGCCCACAGTGGAATGGGTTATGCTTTTAAAC
ATCTCAATCACCGTCCTCTGTTTTAATACTTTGGTCTTTTTCTTGGGAACTAAACTATAGGTTCCCATTC
TTCGTTTTTTCTTCCGAGATACTGCAGCTGCTGTCTGGGACTTTGTGGTGGCCATGTAGCACTGATTCTG
AGGTAGCGACTGGTGGAGGGCTGGGAAGGTTGGTAAAAGCTGCTGTCGTCCACATTCAGAAATGTTTCTG
TTGATATCCTCTTTTGGTTCCTTATGGTCTTGAACTTCTCTATGGTCTTTGCTGGCTGCATGCAGGCCCA
AGATGGACTTCGGCATGGTCTTGCGTGCCCTGTGAACCCTGACATCAGTGCCCGAGGCTGTAGGCTTTCT
GTCCTCTGTGTCTGCACTCCCTTCCCCAGGCACAGTGGGTGCTGTGGTTGGTGTCTGAGGAAGTGCACTC
AGAGTCCTGCATTTACTGGCTCCTCCAGGAAGAGTTTTTGCAGCATGACCAGGAAGCGAGGAGGTTAGAA
TGTTGGGAGTCCTCAACGGCTGCCCCTGCAGGGCTGGTTTATTTAAGAAATATCCATTGCTGCCAATGAC
AGATGTCTGCATGAAGTCGTCAGCTGTGACATGGTTTTGCTTCCCCACTTCTGTGTCTCTTTCTGAAACC
CCATTTTCTGCCACCCGAGACACTCTGTTGGTGCCTTCCTGTGGGCTAGCTCTTGTGTTCTCCTGAGTGT
GTTTGGGTGCATTTAGATGGCTGGGATCCCCACTCTTTTCACAAGACCCATTTGTTTCTCCATCTGCAGC
CATGGGAGTCTCTCCTTCTTGTTTCTCTGTGGAACCTTCATCAGCAGCCATAGGTGTATCTTCCCTTAGC
AGCTCAGTTTTCATGCAGCAATCCTGCTTGGTCTCTTGCTTGGCCAGAACTGCCTGCTCAGCATCAGCGG
CGGCCATGGTGGCAGATCTGAGTCCGGACTTGTACAGCTCGTCCATGCCGAGAGTGATCCCGGCGGCGGT
CACGAACTCCAGCAGGACCATGTGATCGCGCTTCTCGTTGGGGTCTTTGCTCAGGGCGGACTGGGTGCTC
AGGTAGTGGTTGTCGGGCAGCAGCACGGGGCCGTCGCCGATGGGGGTGTTCTGCTGGTAGTGGTCGGCGA
GCTGCACGCTGCCGTCCTCGATGTTGTGGCGGATCTTGAAGTTCACCTTGATGCCGTTCTTCTGCTTGTC
GGCCATGATATAGACGTTGTGGCTGTTGTAGTTGTACTCCAGCTTGTGCCCCAGGATGTTGCCGTCCTCC
TTGAAGTCGATGCCCTTCAGCTCGATGCGGTTCACCAGGGTGTCGCCCTCGAACTTCACCTCGGCGCGGG
TCTTGTAGTTGCCGTCGTCCTTGAAGAAGATGGTGCGCTCCTGGACGTAGCCTTCGGGCATGGCGGACTT
GAAGAAGTCGTGCTGCTTCATGTGGTCGGGGTAGCGGCTGAAGCACTGCACGCCGTAGGTCAGGGTGGTC
ACGAGGGTGGGCCAGGGCACGGGCAGCTTGCCGGTGGTGCAGATGAACTTCAGGGTCAGCTTGCCGTAGG
TGGCATCGCCCTCGCCCTCGCCGGACACGCTGAACTTGTGGCCGTTTACGTCGCCGTCCAGCTCGACCAG
GATGGGCACCACCCCGGTGAACAGCTCCTCGCCCTTGCTCACCATGGTGGCGACCGGTAGCGCTAGCGGA
TCTGA
